>Addgene plasmid #41828 | pAAH4 | depositor full sequence | sequence record 69199 | pAAH4 sequence 4002 bps
CATATGATCAGTCTGATTGCGGCGTTAGCGGTAGATCGCGTTATCGGCATGGAAAACGCCATGCCGTGGA
ACCTGCCTGCCGATCTCGCCTGGTTTAAACGCAACACCTTAAATAAACCCGTGATTATGGGCCGCCATAC
CTGGGAATCAATCGGTCGTCCGTTGCCAGGACGCAAAAATATTATCCTCAGCAGTCAACCGGGTACGGAC
GATCGCGTAACGTGGGTGAAGTCGGTGGATGAAGCCATCGCGGCGTGTGGTGACGTACCAGAAATCATGG
TGATTGGCGGCGGTCGCGTTTATGAACAGTTCTTGCCAAAAGCGCAAAAACTGTATCTGACGCATATCGA
CGCAGAAGTGGAAGGCGACACCCATTTCCCGGATTACGAGCCGGATGACTGGGAATCGGTATTCAGCGAA
TTCCACGATGCTGATGCGCAGAACTCTCACAGCTATTGCTTTGAGATTCTGGAGCGGCGGTAACATCATC
ATCATCATTAACTCGAGCAGCTGAAGCTTCGTACGCTGCAGGTCGACAACCCTTAATATAACTTCGTATA
ATGTATGCTATACGAAGTTATTAGGTCTAGAGATCTGTTTAGCTTGCCTCGTCCCCGCCGGGTCACCCGG
CCAGCGACATGGAGGCCCAGAATACCCTCCTTGACAGTCTTGACGTGCGCAGCTCAGGGGCATGATGTGA
CTGTCGCCCGTACATTTAGCCCATACATCCCCATGTATAATCATTTGCATCCATACATTTTGATGGCCGC
ACGGCGCGAAGCAAAAATTACGGCTCCTCGCTGCAGACCTGCGAGCAGGGAAACGCTCCCCTCACAGACG
CGTTGAATTGTCCCCACGCCGCGCCCCTGTAGAGAAATATAAAAGGTTAGGATTTGCCACTGAGGTTCTT
CTTTCATATACTTCCTTTTAAAATCTTGCTAGGATACAGTTCTCACATCACATCCGAACATAAACAACCA
TGGGTATGACCGACCAAGCGACGCCCAACCTGCCATCACGAGATTTCGATCCCACCGCCGCCTTCTATGA
AAGGTTGGGCTTCGGAATCGTTTTCCGGGACGCCGGCTGGATGATCCTCCAGCGCGGGGATCTCATGCTG
GAGTTCTTCGCCCACCCCGGGCTCGATCCCCTCGCGAGTTGGTTCAGCTGCTGCCTGAGGCTGGACGACC
TCGCGGAGTTCTACCGGCAGTGCAAATCCGTCGGCATCCAGGAAACCAGCAGCGGCTATCCGCGCATCCA
TGCCCCCGAACTGCAGGAGTGGGGAGGCACGATGGCCGCTTTGGTCGACCCGGACGGGACGCTCCTGCGC
CTGATACAGAACGAATTGCTTGCAGGCATCTCATGATCAGTACTGACAATAAAAAGATTCTTGTTTTCAA
GAACTTGTCATTTGTATAGTTTTTTTATATTGTAGTTGTTCTATTTTAATCAAATGTTAGCGTGATTTAT
ATTTTTTTTCGCCTCGACATCATCTGCCCAGATGCGAAGTTAAGTGCGCAGAAAGTAATATCATGCGTCA
ATCGTATGTGAATGCTGGTCGCTATACTGCTGTCGATTCGATACTAACGCCGCCATCCAGTGTCGAAAAC
GAGCTCTCGAGAACCCTTAATATAACTTCGTATAATGTATGCTATACGAAGTTATTAGGTGATATCAGAT
CCACTAGTGGCCTATGCGGCCGCGGATCTGCCGGTCTCCCTATAGTGAGTCGTATTAATTTCGATAAGCC
AGGTTAACCTGCATTAATGAATCGGCCAACGCGCGGGGAGAGGCGGTTTGCGTATTGGGCGCTCTTCCGC
TTCCTCGCTCACTGACTCGCTGCGCTCGGTCGTTCGGCTGCGGCGAGCGGTATCAGCTCACTCAAAGGCG
GTAATACGGTTATCCACAGAATCAGGGGATAACGCAGGAAAGAACATGTGAGCAAAAGGCCAGCAAAAGG
CCAGGAACCGTAAAAAGGCCGCGTTGCTGGCGTTTTTCCATAGGCTCCGCCCCCCTGACGAGCATCACAA
AAATCGACGCTCAAGTCAGAGGTGGCGAAACCCGACAGGACTATAAAGATACCAGGCGTTTCCCCCTGGA
AGCTCCCTCGTGCGCTCTCCTGTTCCGACCCTGCCGCTTACCGGATACCTGTCCGCCTTTCTCCCTTCGG
GAAGCGTGGCGCTTTCTCAATGCTCACGCTGTAGGTATCTCAGTTCGGTGTAGGTCGTTCGCTCCAAGCT
GGGCTGTGTGCACGAACCCCCCGTTCAGCCCGACCGCTGCGCCTTATCCGGTAACTATCGTCTTGAGTCC
AACCCGGTAAGACACGACTTATCGCCACTGGCAGCAGCCACTGGTAACAGGATTAGCAGAGCGAGGTATG
TAGGCGGTGCTACAGAGTTCTTGAAGTGGTGGCCTAACTACGGCTACACTAGAAGGACAGTATTTGGTAT
CTGCGCTCTGCTGAAGCCAGTTACCTTCGGAAAAAGAGTTGGTAGCTCTTGATCCGGCAAACAAACCACC
GCTGGTAGCGGTGGTTTTTTTGTTTGCAAGCAGCAGATTACGCGCAGAAAAAAAGGATCTCAAGAAGATC
CTTTGATCTTTTCTACGGGGTCTGACGCTCAGTGGAACGAAAACTCACGTTAAGGGATTTTGGTCATGAG
ATTATCAAAAAGGATCTTCACCTAGATCCTTTTAAATTAAAAATGAAGTTTTAAATCAATCTAAAGTATA
TATGAGTAAACTTGGTCTGACAGTTACCAATGCTTAATCAGTGAGGCACCTATCTCAGCGATCTGTCTAT
TTCGTTCATCCATAGTTGCCTGACTCCCCGTCGTGTAGATAACTACGATACGGGAGGGCTTACCATCTGG
CCCCAGTGCTGCAATGATACCGCGAGACCCACGCTCACCGGCTCCAGATTTATCAGCAATAAACCAGCCA
GCCGGAAGGGCCGAGCGCAGAAGTGGTCCTGCAACTTTATCCGCCTCCATCCAGTCTATTAATTGTTGCC
GGGAAGCTAGAGTAAGTAGTTCGCCAGTTAATAGTTTGCGCAACGTTGTTGCCATTGCTACAGGCATCGT
GGTGTCACGCTCGTCGTTTGGTATGGCTTCATTCAGCTCCGGTTCCCAACGATCAAGGCGAGTTACATGA
TCCCCCATGTTGTGCAAAAAAGCGGTTAGCTCCTTCGGTCCTCCGATCGTTGTCAGAAGTAAGTTGGCCG
CAGTGTTATCACTCATGGTTATGGCAGCACTGCATAATTCTCTTACTGTCATGCCATCCGTAAGATGCTT
TTCTGTGACTGGTGAGTACTCAACCAAGTCATTCTGAGAATAGTGTATGCGGCGACCGAGTTGCTCTTGC
CCGGCGTCAATACGGGATAATACCGCGCCACATAGCAGAACTTTAAAAGTGCTCATCATTGGAAAACGTT
CTTCGGGGCGAAAACTCTCAAGGATCTTACCGCTGTTGAGATCCAGTTCGATGTAACCCACTCGTGCACC
CAACTGATCTTCAGCATCTTTTACTTTCACCAGCGTTTCTGGGTGAGCAAAAACAGGAAGGCAAAATGCC
GCAAAAAAGGGAATAAGGGCGACACGGAAATGTTGAATACTCATACTCTTCCTTTTTCAATATTATTGAA
GCATTTATCAGGGTTATTGTCTCATGAGCGGATACATATTTGAATGTATTTAGAAAAATAAACAAATAGG
GGTTCCGCGCACATTTCCCCGAAAAGTGCCACCTGACGTCTAAGAAACCATTATTATCATGACATTAACC
TATAAAAATAGGCGTATCACGAGGCCCTTTCGTCTCGCGCGTTTCGGTGATGACGGTGAAAACCTCTGAC
ACATGCAGCTCCCGGAGACGGTCACAGCTTGTCTGTAAGCGGATGCCGGGAGCAGACAAGCCCGTCAGGG
CGCGTCAGCGGGTGTTGGCGGGTGTCGGGGCTGGCTTAACTATGCGGCATCAGAGCAGATTGTACTGAGA
GTGCACCATATG
Features (pLannotate 1.2.2; 13 found; start..end, strand, type, name):
      4..483     +  CDS            ecDHFR: E. coli dihydrofolate reductase; folA
    548..581     -  protein_bind   loxP: Cre-mediated recombination occurs in the 8-bp core sequence (GCATACAT). Cre recombinase
    636..979     +  promoter       TEF promoter: Ashbya gossypii TEF promoter
    986..1363    +  CDS            ble: BLE_KLEPN - Experimental evidence at protein level: Swiss-Prot protein existence level 1. Binding protein with a strong affinity to the bleomycin family of antibiotics. Binds to CL990; an antimitotic-antibiotic compound. From Klebsiella pneumoniae.
   1372..1569    +  terminator     TEF terminator: Ashbya gossypii TEF terminator
   1632..1665    -  protein_bind   loxP: Cre-mediated recombination occurs in the 8-bp core sequence (GCATACAT). Cre recombinase
   1719..1737    -  promoter       T7 promoter: promoter for bacteriophage T7 RNA polymerase
   1759..1812    -  CDS            lacI (fragment): lac repressor; lacI; The lac repressor binds to the lac operator to inhibit transcription in E. coli. This inhibition can be relieved by adding lactose or isopropyl-β-D-thiogalactopyranoside (IPTG).
   1995..2583    -  rep_origin     ori: high-copy-number ColE1/pMB1/pBR322/pUC origin of replication
   2754..3614    -  CDS            AmpR: β-lactamase; bla; confers resistance to ampicillin, carbenicillin, and related antibiotics
   3615..3719    -  promoter       AmpR promoter: bla
   3814..3849    +  CDS            rop (fragment): Rop protein, which maintains plasmids at low copy number; rop
   3951..1       +  misc_feature   bom (fragment) (across the origin): basis of mobility region from pBR322
