[The description below was written by a language model from this plasmid's Addgene catalogue record and pLannotate feature annotations shown in this document.]
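Description:
pAAH4 is a PCR-template plasmid built on the pUG66 backbone and used for C-terminal tagging of chromosomal yeast genes with E. coli dihydrofolate reductase (DHFR). It is not designed to be maintained in yeast: the feature table shows no yeast replication origin or centromere. In E. coli it is propagated through a high-copy ColE1/pUC-type origin and selected with an ampicillin resistance gene (β-lactamase with its own promoter). Short fragments annotated as lacI, rop and bom appear to be backbone remnants with no evident functional role. A T7 promoter lies just downstream of the cassette, and T7 is listed as the sequencing primer.

The working module begins with the ecDHFR (folA) coding sequence. It is followed by a marker cassette in which the Ashbya gossypii TEF promoter drives the ble gene, a bleomycin-family binding protein that confers phleomycin resistance, ending in the TEF terminator. Two loxP sites flank the marker, so it can in principle be excised by Cre recombinase after integration, leaving the tag in place and freeing the marker for reuse. According to the record, pAAH4 was derived from pAAH3 by site-directed mutagenesis that inserted a stop codon ahead of a His tag, so the encoded fusion ends with DHFR alone.

In use, the DHFR–loxP–ble–loxP region is amplified with primers carrying homology to the target locus, and the product is integrated by homologous recombination with phleomycin selection. The associated publication concerns single-molecule analysis of spliceosome assembly. The annotated sequence is 4,002 nt, compared with 3,580 bp listed for the backbone.
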