Addgene plasmid #41828: pAAH4
Purpose: (Empty Backbone) Used as a PCR template for tagging yeast proteins with the DHFR tag by homologous recombination and selection for phleomycin resistance
Depositing lab: Melissa Moore. Depositing organization: University of Massachusetts, Worcester. Publication: Ordered and dynamic assembly of single spliceosomes. Hoskins AA, Friedman LJ, Gallagher SS, Crawford DJ, Anderson EG, Wombacher R, Ramirez N, Cornish VW, Gelles J, Moore MJ. Science. 2011 Mar 11;331(6022):1289-95. 10.1126/science.1198830 PubMed 21393538.
Backbone
  Vector backbone: pUG66
  Backbone size (bp): 3580
  Modifications to backbone: Contains the gene for the E. coli dihydrofolate reductase (DHFR) Made by Quikchange mutagenesis of pAAH3 to insert a stop codon before the histag
  Vector type: Yeast Expression ; PCR template
  Promoter: TEF
  Selectable markers: phleomycin
Growth in bacteria
  Bacterial resistance: Ampicillin, 100 μg/mL
  Growth temperature: 37°C
  Growth strain: Top10
  Copy number: Unknown
Gene/Insert
  Sequencing primers: 5′ T7; 3′ T7
Resource information
  A portion of this plasmid was derived from a plasmid made by: Virginia Cornish
Terms and licenses: Academic/Nonprofit Terms; Industry Terms: Not Available to Industry
How to cite: pAAH4 was a gift from Melissa Moore (Addgene plasmid # 41828 ; http://n2t.net/addgene:41828 ; RRID:Addgene_41828)
