>Addgene plasmid #41828 | pAAH4 | addgene partial sequence | sequence record 72705 | T7 5'-TAATACGACTCACTATAGGG-3'
GCATAGGCCACTAGTGGATCTGATATCACCTAATAACTTCGTATAGCATACATTATACGAAGTTATATTA
AGGGTTCTCGAGAGCTCGTTTTCGACACTGGATGGCGGCGTTAGTATCGAATCGACAGCAGTATAGCGAC
CAGCATTCACATACGATTGACGCATGATATTACTTTCTGCGCACTTAACTTCGCATCTGGGCAGATGATG
TCGAGGCGAAAAAAAATATAAATCACGCTAACATTTGATTAAAATAGAACAACTACAATATAAAAAAACT
ATACAAATGACAAGTTCTTGAAAACAAGAATCTTTTTATTGTCAGTACTGATCATGAGATGCCTGCAAGC
AATTCGTTCTGTATCAGGCGCAGGAGCGTCCCGTCCGGGTCGACCAAAGCGGCCATCGTGCCTCCCCACT
CCTGCAGTTCGGGGGCATGGATGCGCGGATAGCCGCTGCTGGTTTCCTGGATGCCGACGGATTTGCACTG
CCGGTAGAACTCCGCGAGGTCGTCCAGCCTCAGGCAGCAGCTGAACCAACTCGCGAGGGGATCGAGCCCG
GGGTGGGCGAAGAACTCCAGCATGAGATCCCCGCGCTGGAGGATCATCCAGCCGGCGTCCCGGAAAACGA
TTCCGAAGCCCAACCTTTCATAGAAGGCGGCGGTGGGATCGAAATCTCGTGATGGCAGGTTGGGCGTCGC
TTGGTCGGTCATACCCATGGTTGTTTATGTTCGGATGTGATGTGAGAACTGTATCCTAGCAAGAT
