>Addgene plasmid #41828 | pAAH4 | addgene partial sequence | sequence record 73280 | pRSII-F1 5'-CGGCATCAGAGCAGATTGTAC-3'
CAGTCTGATTGCGGCGTTAGCGGTAGATCGCGTTATCGGCATGGAAAACGCCATGCCGTGGAACCTGCCT
GCCGATCTCGCCTGGTTTAAACGCAACACCTTAAATAAACCCGTGATTATGGGCCGCCATACCTGGGAAT
CAATCGGTCGTCCGTTGCCAGGACGCAAAAATATTATCCTCAGCAGTCAACCGGGTACGGACGATCGCGT
AACGTGGGTGAAGTCGGTGGATGAAGCCATCGCGGCGTGTGGTGACGTACCAGAAATCATGGTGATTGGC
GGCGGTCGCGTTTATGAACAGTTCTTGCCAAAAGCGCAAAAACTGTATCTGACGCATATCGACGCAGAAG
TGGAAGGCGACACCCATTTCCCGGATTACGAGCCGGATGACTGGGAATCGGTATTCAGCGAATTCCACGA
TGCTGATGCGCAGAACTCTCACAGCTATTGCTTTGAGATTCTGGAGCGGCGGTAACATCATCATCATCAT
TAACTCGAGCAGCTGAAGCTTCGTACGCTGCAGGTCGACAACCCTTAATATAACTTCGTATAATGTATGC
TATACGAAGTTATTAGGTCTAGAGATCTGTTTAGCTTGCCTCGTCCCCGCCGGGTCACCCGGCCAGCGAC
ATGGAGGCCCAGAATACCCTCCTTGACAGTCTTGACGTGCGCAGCTCAGGGGCATGATGTGACTGTCGCC
CGTACATTTAGCCCATACATCCCCATGTATAATCATTTGCATCCATACATTTTGATGGCCGCACGGCGCG
AAGCAAAAATTACGGCTCCTCGCTGCAGACCTGCGAGCAGGGAAACGCTCCCCTCACAGACGCGTTGAAT
TGTCCCCACGCCGCGCCCCTGTAGAGAAATATAAAAGGTTAGGATTTGCCACTGAGGTTCTTCTTTCATA
TACTTCCTTTTAAAATCTTGCTAGGATACAGTTCTCACATCACATCCGAACATAAACAACCATGGGTATG
ACCGACCAAGCGACGCCCAACCTGCCATCACGAGATTTCGATCCCACCGCCGCC
